>Addgene plasmid #113481 | pcDNA5FRT/TO-DVC1-Strep-HA | addgene full sequence | sequence record 218416 | Addgene NGS Result
CGCTGAGTAGTGCGCGAGCAAAATTTAAGCTACAACAAGGCAAGGCTTGACCGACAATTGCATGAAGAAT
CTGCTTAGGGTTAGGCGTTTTGCGCTGCTTCGCGATGTACGGGCCAGATATACGCGTTGACATTGATTAT
TGACTAGTTATTAATAGTAATCAATTACGGGGTCATTAGTTCATAGCCCATATATGGAGTTCCGCGTTAC
ATAACTTACGGTAAATGGCCCGCCTGGCTGACCGCCCAACGACCCCCGCCCATTGACGTCAATAATGACG
TATGTTCCCATAGTAACGCCAATAGGGACTTTCCATTGACGTCAATGGGTGGAGTATTTACGGTAAACTG
CCCACTTGGCAGTACATCAAGTGTATCATATGCCAAGTACGCCCCCTATTGACGTCAATGACGGTAAATG
GCCCGCCTGGCATTATGCCCAGTACATGACCTTATGGGACTTTCCTACTTGGCAGTACATCTACGTATTA
GTCATCGCTATTACCATGGTGATGCGGTTTTGGCAGTACATCAATGGGCGTGGATAGCGGTTTGACTCAC
GGGGATTTCCAAGTCTCCACCCCATTGACGTCAATGGGAGTTTGTTTTGGCACCAAAATCAACGGGACTT
TCCAAAATGTCGTAACAACTCCGCCCCATTGACGCAAATGGGCGGTAGGCGTGTACGGTGGGAGGTCTAT
ATAAGCAGAGCTCTCCCTATCAGTGATAGAGATCTCCCTATCAGTGATAGAGATCGTCGACGAGCTCGTT
TAGTGAACCGTCAGATCGCCTGGAGACGCCATCCACGCTGTTTTGACCTCCATAGAAGACACCGGGACCG
ATCCAGCCTCCGGACTCTAGCGTTTAAACTTAAGCTTGGTACCGAGCTCGGATCCACTAGTCCAGTGTGG
TGGAATTCTGCAGATATCAACAAGTTTGTACAAAAAAGCAGGCTCCACCATGGATGATGACTTGATGTTG
GCACTGCGGCTTCAGGAGGAGTGGAACTTGCAGGAGGCGGAGCGCGATCATGCCCAGGAGTCCCTGTCGC
TAGTGGACGCGTCGTGGGAGTTGGTGGACCCCACACCGGACTTGCAGGCACTGTTTGTTCAGTTTAACGA
CCAATTCTTCTGGGGCCAGCTGGAGGCCGTCGAGGTGAAGTGGAGCGTGCGAATGACCCTGTGTGCTGGG
ATATGCAGCTATGAAGGGAAGGGTGGAATGTGTTCCATCCGTCTCAGCGAACCCCTTTTGAAGTTGAGGC
CAAGAAAGGATCTTGTAGAGACCCTCCTGCATGAAATGATACATGCCTATTTATTTGTCACTAATAACGA
CAAAGACCGAGAAGGGCATGGTCCAGAATTTTGTAAACATATGCATCGCATCAACAGCCTGACTGGAGCC
AATATAACGGTATACCATACTTTTCACGATGAGGTGGATGAGTATCGGCGACACTGGTGGCGCTGCAATG
GGCCGTGCCAGCACAGGCCACCGTATTACGGCTATGTCAAACGAGCTACTAACAGGGAACCCTCTGCTCA
TGACTATTGGTGGGCTGAGCACCAGAAAACCTGTGGAGGCACTTACATAAAAATCAAGGAACCAGAGAAT
TACTCAAAAAAAGGCAAAGGAAAGGCAAAACTAGGAAAGGAACCAGTATTGGCCGCAGAGAATAAAGATA
AACCCAACAGAGGTGAGGCCCAGCTAGTAATCCCTTTTAGTGGGAAAGGATATGTTCTAGGAGAAACAAG
CAATTTACCTTCACCTGGGAAACTGATCACTTCACATGCCATTAATAAAACCCAAGATCTTTTAAATCAA
AACCATTCAGCAAATGCTGTAAGACCTAATTCTAAAATCAAGGTGAAATTTGAACAGAATGGTTCAAGTA
AAAATTCTCATCTGGTCTCCCCTGCTGTTAGTAACAGTCACCAAAATGTTCTAAGCAACTACTTTCCTAG
AGTATCATTTGCCAACCAAAAGGCTTTCAGAGGTGTGAATGGATCTCCAAGGATAAGTGTAACAGTTGGC
AACATCCCTAAAAACTCAGTCTCTTCTAGTTCTCAGAGAAGGGTTTCATCTTCTAAGATATCCCTAAGAA
ATTCTTCAAAAGTAACGGAATCAGCATCTGTGATGCCATCCCAGGATGTGAGTGGGTCTGAAGATACATT
CCCAAATAAACGACCTAGGCTAGAAGATAAGACTGTTTTTGACAATTTTTTTATCAAGAAAGAGCAAATA
AAAAGCAGTGGTAATGATCCAAAGTATAGTACAACCACAGCTCAGAATTCCAGCAGTTCATCCAGTCAGA
GCAAAATGGTTAATTGCCCAGTTTGTCAGAATGAAGTTCTGGAGTCTCAGATTAATGAGCACTTGGACTG
GTGCCTTGAAGGTGACAGCATCAAAGTCAAAAGCGAAGAAAGTCTTTACCCAGCTTTCTTGTACAAAGTG
GTTGATATCAAGGCCGCCGACATCACCAGCCTGTACAAGAAAGTGGGGTGGAGCCATCCCCAGTTCGAGA
AGGGCGGAGGATCTGGCGGCGGAAGCGGCGGAGGAAGCTGGTCCCACCCTCAGTTTGAGAAAGGCACCGA
GCTGGGCAGCACCATGGCCAGCTACCCCTACGACGTGCCCGACTACGCCTGATGACTCGAGTCTAGAGGG
CCCGTTTAAACCCGCTGATCAGCCTCGACTGTGCCTTCTAGTTGCCAGCCATCTGTTGTTTGCCCCTCCC
CCGTGCCTTCCTTGACCCTGGAAGGTGCCACTCCCACTGTCCTTTCCTAATAAAATGAGGAAATTGCATC
GCATTGTCTGAGTAGGTGTCATTCTATTCTGGGGGGTGGGGTGGGGCAGGACAGCAAGGGGGAGGATTGG
GAAGACAATAGCAGGCATGCTGGGGATGCGGTGGGCTCTATGGCTTCTGAGGCGGAAAGAACCAGCTGGG
GCTCTAGGGGGTATCCCC
[124 nt withheld, positions 2959-3082]
C
[91 nt withheld, positions 3084-3174]
AGGGTGATGGTTCACGTACCTAGAAGTTCCTATTCCGAAGTTCCTATTCTCTAGAAAGTATAGGAACTTC
CTTGGCCAAAAAGCCTGAACTCACCGCGACGTCTGTCGAGAAGTTTCTGATCGAAAAGTTCGACAGCGTC
TCCGACCTGATGCAGCTCTCGGAGGGCGAAGAATCTCGTGCTTTCAGCTTCGATGTAGGAGGGCGTGGAT
ATGTCCTGCGGGTAAATAGCTGCGCCGATGGTTTCTACAAAGATCGTTATGTTTATCGGCACTTTGCATC
GGCCGCGCTCCCGATTCCGGAAGTGCTTGACATTGGGGAATTCAGCGAGAGCCTGACCTATTGCATCTCC
CGCCGTGCACAGGGTGTCACGTTGCAAGACCTGCCTGAAACCGAACTGCCCGCTGTTCTGCAGCCGGTCG
CGGAGGCCATGGATGCGATCGCTGCGGCCGATCTTAGCCAGACGAGCGGGTTCGGCCCATTCGGACCGCA
AGGAATCGGTCAATACACTACATGGCGTGATTTCATATGCGCGATTGCTGATCCCCATGTGTATCACTGG
CAAACTGTGATGGACGACACCGTCAGTGCGTCCGTCGCGCAGGCTCTCGATGAGCTGATGCTTTGGGCCG
AGGACTGCCCCGAAGTCCGGCACCTCGTGCACGCGGATTTCGGCTCCAACAATGTCCTGACGGACAATGG
CCGCATAACAGCGGTCATTGACTGGAGCGAGGCGATGTTCGGGGATTCCCAATACGAGGTCGCCAACATC
TTCTTCTGGAGGCCGTGGTTGGCTTGTATGGAGCAGCAGACGCGCTACTTCGAGCGGAGGCATCCGGAGC
TTGCAGGATCGCCGCGGCTCCGGGCGTATATGCTCCGCATTGGTCTTGACCAACTCTATCAGAGCTTGGT
TGACGGCAATTTCGATGATGCAGCTTGGGCGCAGGGTCGATGCGACGCAATCGTCCGATCCGGAGCCGGG
ACTGTCGGGCGTACACAAATCGCCCGCAGAAGCGCGGCCGTCTGGACCGATGGCTGTGTAGAAGTACTCG
CCGATAGTGGAAACCGACGCCCCAGCACTCGTCCGAGGGCAAAGGAATAGCACGTACTACGAGATTTCGA
TTCCACCGCCGCCTTCTATGAAAGGTTGGGCTTCGGAATCGTTTTCCGGGACGCCGGCTGGATGATCCTC
CAGCGCGGGGATCTCATGCTGGAGTTCTTCGCCCACCCCAACTTGTTTATTGCAGCTTATAATGGTTACA
AATAAAGCAATAGCATCACAAATTTCACAAATAAAGCATTTTTTTCACTGCATTCTAGTTGTGGTTTGTC
CAAACTCATCAATGTATCTTATCATGTCTGTATACCGTCGACCTCTAGCTAGAGCTTGGCGTAATCATGG
TCATAGCTGTTTCCTGTGTGAAATTGTTATCCGCTCACAATTCCACACAACATACGAGCCGGAAGCATAA
AGTGTAAAGCCTGGGGTGCCTAATGAGTGAGCTAACTCACATTAATTGCGTTGCGCTCACTGCCCGCTTT
CCAGTCGGGAAACCTGTCGTGCCAGCTGCATTAATGAATCGGCCAACGCGCGGGGAGAGGCGGTTTGCGT
ATTGGGCGCTCTTCCGCTTCCTCGCTCACTGACTCGCTGCGCTCGGTCGTTCGGCTGCGGCGAGCGGTAT
CAGCTCACTCAAAGGCGGTAATACGGTTATCCACAGAATCAGGGGATAACGCAGGAAAGAACATGTGAGC
AAAAGGCCAGCAAAAGGCCAGGAACCGTAAAAAGGCCGCGTTGCTGGCGTTTTTCCATAGGCTCCGCCCC
CCTGACGAGCATCACAAAAATCGACGCTCAAGTCAGAGGTGGCGAAACCCGACAGGACTATAAAGATACC
AGGCGTTTCCCCCTGGAAGCTCCCTCGTGCGCTCTCCTGTTCCGACCCTGCCGCTTACCGGATACCTGTC
CGCCTTTCTCCCTTCGGGAAGCGTGGCGCTTTCTCATAGCTCACGCTGTAGGTATCTCAGTTCGGTGTAG
GTCGTTCGCTCCAAGCTGGGCTGTGTGCACGAACCCCCCGTTCAGCCCGACCGCTGCGCCTTATCCGGTA
ACTATCGTCTTGAGTCCAACCCGGTAAGACACGACTTATCGCCACTGGCAGCAGCCACTGGTAACAGGAT
TAGCAGAGCGAGGTATGTAGGCGGTGCTACAGAGTTCTTGAAGTGGTGGCCTAACTACGGCTACACTAGA
AGAACAGTATTTGGTATCTGCGCTCTGCTGAAGCCAGTTACCTTCGGAAAAAGAGTTGGTAGCTCTTGAT
CCGGCAAACAAACCACCGCTGGTAGCGGTGGTTTTTTTGTTTGCAAGCAGCAGATTACGCGCAGAAAAAA
AGGATCTCAAGAAGATCCTTTGATCTTTTCTACGGGGTCTGACGCTCAGTGGAACGAAAACTCACGTTAA
GGGATTTTGGTCATGAGATTATCAAAAAGGATCTTCACCTAGATCCTTTTAAATTAAAAATGAAGTTTTA
AATCAATCTAAAGTATATATGAGTAAACTTGGTCTGACAGTTACCAATGCTTAATCAGTGAGGCACCTAT
CTCAGCGATCTGTCTATTTCGTTCATCCATAGTTGCCTGACTCCCCGTCGTGTAGATAACTACGATACGG
GAGGGCTTACCATCTGGCCCCAGTGCTGCAATGATACCGCGAGACCCACGCTCACCGGCTCCAGATTTAT
CAGCAATAAACCAGCCAGCCGGAAGGGCCGAGCGCAGAAGTGGTCCTGCAACTTTATCCGCCTCCATCCA
GTCTATTAATTGTTGCCGGGAAGCTAGAGTAAGTAGTTCGCCAGTTAATAGTTTGCGCAACGTTGTTGCC
ATTGCTACAGGCATCGTGGTGTCACGCTCGTCGTTTGGTATGGCTTCATTCAGCTCCGGTTCCCAACGAT
CAAGGCGAGTTACATGATCCCCCATGTTGTGCAAAAAAGCGGTTAGCTCCTTCGGTCCTCCGATCGTTGT
CAGAAGTAAGTTGGCCGCAGTGTTATCACTCATGGTTATGGCAGCACTGCATAATTCTCTTACTGTCATG
CCATCCGTAAGATGCTTTTCTGTGACTGGTGAGTACTCAACCAAGTCATTCTGAGAATAGTGTATGCGGC
GACCGAGTTGCTCTTGCCCGGCGTCAATACGGGATAATACCGCGCCACATAGCAGAACTTTAAAAGTGCT
CATCATTGGAAAACGTTCTTCGGGGCGAAAACTCTCAAGGATCTTACCGCTGTTGAGATCCAGTTCGATG
TAACCCACTCGTGCACCCAACTGATCTTCAGCATCTTTTACTTTCACCAGCGTTTCTGGGTGAGCAAAAA
CAGGAAGGCAAAATGCCGCAAAAAAGGGAATAAGGGCGACACGGAAATGTTGAATACTCATACTCTTCCT
TTTTCAATATTATTGAAGCATTTATCAGGGTTATTGTCTCATGAGCGGATACATATTTGAATGTATTTAG
AAAAATAAACAAATAGGGGTTCCGCGCACATTTCCCCGAAAAGTGCCACCTGACGTCGACGGATCGGGAG
ATCTCCCGATCCCCTATGGTGCACTCTCAGTACAATCTGCTCTGATGCCGCATAGTTAAGCCAGTATCTG
CTCCCTGCTTGTGTGTTGGAGGT
Features (pLannotate 1.2.2; 23 found; start..end, strand, type, name):
    129..508     +  enhancer       CMV enhancer: human cytomegalovirus immediate early enhancer
    509..712     +  promoter       CMV promoter: human cytomegalovirus (CMV) immediate early promoter
    714..733     +  promoter       PLtetO-1 promoter (fragment): modified phage lambda PL promoter with tet operator sites (Lutz and Bujard, 1997)
    735..754     +  promoter       PLtetO-1 promoter (fragment): modified phage lambda PL promoter with tet operator sites (Lutz and Bujard, 1997)
    762..795     +  promoter       TRE3GV promoter (fragment): 3rd-generation Tet-responsive promoter that can be activated by binding of Tet-On® 3G, optimized for retroviral and lentiviral vectors
    930..954     +  protein_bind   attB1: mutant version of attB; recombination site for the Gateway® BP reaction BP Clonase™
    960..2426    +  CDS            SPRTN: SPRTN_HUMAN - Also known as C1orf124 From Homo sapiens (Human).
   2428..2452    -  protein_bind   attB2: mutant version of attB; recombination site for the Gateway® BP reaction BP Clonase™
   2689..2913    +  polyA_signal   bGH poly(A) signal: bovine growth hormone polyadenylation signal
   2917..2938    +  promoter       SV40 promoter (fragment): SV40 enhancer and early promoter
   2959..3192    +  rep_origin     f1 ori (fragment) (sequence partly withheld): f1 bacteriophage origin of replication; arrow indicates direction of (+) strand synthesis
   3197..3244    +  protein_bind   FRT: FLP-mediated recombination occurs in the 8-bp core sequence TCTAGAAA (Turan and Bode, 2011). FLP recombinase from the Saccharomyces cerevisiae 2μ plasmid
   3252..4274    +  CDS            HygR: aminoglycoside phosphotransferase from E. coli; aph(4)-Ia; confers resistance to hygromycin
   4284..4409    +  CDS            ble (fragment): BLE_KLEPN - Experimental evidence at protein level: Swiss-Prot protein existence level 1. Binding protein with a strong affinity to the bleomycin family of antibiotics. Binds to CL990; an antimitotic-antibiotic compound. From Klebsiella pneumoniae.
   4404..4525    +  polyA_signal   SV40 poly(A) signal: SV40 polyadenylation signal
   4598..4614    -  protein_bind   lac operator: The lac repressor binds to the lac operator to inhibit transcription in E. coli. This inhibition can be relieved by adding lactose or isopropyl-β-D-thiogalactopyranoside (IPTG). lac repressor encoded by lacI
   4622..4652    -  promoter       lac promoter: promoter for the E. coli lac operon
   4667..4688    -  protein_bind   CAP binding site: CAP binding activates transcription in the presence of cAMP. E. coli catabolite activator protein
   4701..4793    -  CDS            lacI (fragment): lac repressor; lacI; The lac repressor binds to the lac operator to inhibit transcription in E. coli. This inhibition can be relieved by adding lactose or isopropyl-β-D-thiogalactopyranoside (IPTG).
   4976..5564    -  rep_origin     ori: high-copy-number ColE1/pMB1/pBR322/pUC origin of replication
   5735..6595    -  CDS            AmpR: β-lactamase; bla; confers resistance to ampicillin, carbenicillin, and related antibiotics
   6596..6700    -  promoter       AmpR promoter: bla
   6759..6811    -  misc_feature   bom (fragment): basis of mobility region from pBR322
