[The description below was written by a language model from this plasmid's Addgene catalogue record and pLannotate feature annotations shown in this document.]
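Description:
pcDNA5FRT/TO-DVC1-Strep-HA is a mammalian expression plasmid built on the Gateway-adapted pcDNA5-FRT-TO-cSH-GW backbone, designed for expression of human DVC1 (also called SPRTN, Spartan or C1orf124). It is maintained in E. coli through a high-copy ColE1/pUC-type origin and an ampicillin resistance gene driven by its own bla promoter. A partial f1 origin and remnants of lac regulatory sequence are also annotated in the backbone.

The expression cassette consists of the CMV immediate-early enhancer and promoter followed by short matches to tet operator-containing promoters. These correspond to the tandem tet operators of the "TO" design, which keep transcription repressed in cells expressing the Tet repressor until tetracycline or doxycycline is added. Downstream, the wild-type SPRTN coding sequence without a stop codon sits between attB1 and attB2 sites left by Gateway recombination, so translation reads through into the vector-encoded C-terminal 2xStrep-HA tag. That tag is listed in the catalogue but not separately annotated in the feature table; it presumably lies in the unannotated stretch between attB2 and the bovine growth hormone polyadenylation signal.

An FRT site lies directly upstream of a hygromycin resistance gene with no annotated promoter of its own, followed by an SV40 polyadenylation signal. In this kind of arrangement, FLP-mediated integration into a host cell line carrying a genomic FRT acceptor locus typically activates the marker, allowing hygromycin selection of isogenic, single-copy stable lines. The associated publication concerns affinity purification mass spectrometry of VCP/p97-related factors, which fits use of the tag to purify DVC1 complexes for interaction proteomics.
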