Addgene plasmid #113481: pcDNA5FRT/TO-DVC1-Strep-HA
Purpose: Expression of human DVC1 with C-terminal strep-HA tag
Depositing lab: Hemmo Meyer. Depositing organization: Universitaet Duisburg-Essen. Publication: AP-SWATH reveals direct involvement of VCP/p97 in integrated stress response signaling through facilitating CReP/PPP1R15B degradation. Hulsmann J, Kravic B, Weith M, Gstaiger M, Aebersold RH, Collins BC, Meyer H. Mol Cell Proteomics. 2018 Mar 29. pii: RA117.000471. doi: 10.1074/mcp.RA117.000471. PubMed 29599191.
Backbone
  Vector backbone: pcDNA5-FRT-TO-cSH-GW
  Backbone manufacturer: Ruedi Aebersold
  Backbone size w/o insert (bp): 7017
  Vector type: Mammalian Expression
  Selectable markers: Hygromycin
Growth in bacteria
  Bacterial resistance: Ampicillin, 100 μg/mL
  Growth temperature: 37°C
  Growth strain: DH5alpha
  Copy number: High Copy
Gene/Insert
  Gene/Insert name: DVC1 (alt names: SPRTN; C1orf124)
  Species: H. sapiens (human)
  Mutation: wildtype without stop codon
  Entrez Gene: SPRTN (a.k.a. C1orf124, DVC1, PRO4323, spartan)
  Promoter: CMV
  Tag / fusion protein: 2xstrep-HA (C terminal on insert)
  Cloning method: Gateway Cloning
  Sequencing primers: 5′ CMV-F; 3′ BGH-rev
Terms and licenses: Academic/Nonprofit Terms; Industry Terms: Not Available to Industry
How to cite: pcDNA5FRT/TO-DVC1-Strep-HA was a gift from Hemmo Meyer (Addgene plasmid # 113481 ; http://n2t.net/addgene:113481 ; RRID:Addgene_113481)
